Addgene plasmid #166078: pNSU299_RPL39
Purpose: Plasmid for constituive spCas9 expression and tet-inducible expression of sgRNA binding to the promoter of RPL39 for double stranded break formation in yeast.
Depositing lab: Rebecca Burgess. Depositing organization: Stevenson University.
Backbone
  Vector backbone: pRS414
  Backbone manufacturer: Smith JD et al 2016. PMID 26956608
  Vector type: Yeast Expression, CRISPR
  Selectable markers: TRP1
Growth in bacteria
  Bacterial resistance: Ampicillin, 100 μg/mL
  Growth temperature: 37°C
  Growth strain: DH5alpha
  Copy number: High Copy
Gene/Insert
  Gene/Insert name: Promoter of RPL39 (Overlaps with 5'UTR and first base of gene)
  gRNA/shRNA sequence: TAAACACAGATAGATCAACA
  Species: S. cerevisiae (budding yeast)
  Entrez Gene: RPL39 (a.k.a. PUB2, RPL46, SPB2)
  Promoter: Tet-inducible
  Cloning method: Gibson Cloning
Resource information
  A portion of this plasmid was derived from a plasmid made by: Jim Haber/Neal Sugawara
Terms and licenses: Academic/Nonprofit Terms; Industry Terms: Not Available to Industry
Depositor comments: gRNA Binding Coordinates: chrX: 75914-75933 (+ strand) This is a yeast integration plasmid, and should be linearized with BstZ17I (or elsewhere within the TRP1 gene) before transformation for integration into Chromosome V of the yeast genome
How to cite: pNSU299_RPL39 was a gift from Rebecca Burgess (Addgene plasmid # 166078 ; http://n2t.net/addgene:166078 ; RRID:Addgene_166078)
