[The description below was written by a language model from this plasmid's Addgene catalogue record and pLannotate feature annotations shown in this document.]
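Description:
pNSU299_RPL39 is a yeast CRISPR plasmid built on a pRS414-derived backbone that combines constitutive Streptococcus pyogenes Cas9 expression with tetracycline-inducible expression of a single guide RNA. In E. coli it is maintained at high copy through a ColE1/pUC-type origin and selected with ampicillin (AmpR); an f1 origin and remnants of the pBluescript-style lac/T3/T7 cloning region are also present. In Saccharomyces cerevisiae the TRP1 auxotrophic marker provides selection. Although pRS414 is normally a centromeric vector, no CEN/ARS element appears in the feature table. This fits the depositor's comment that the plasmid is used as an integrating construct, linearized within TRP1 before transformation. That comment names chromosome V as the integration site.

The Cas9 coding sequence is driven by the TEF1 promoter and terminated by the CYC1 terminator, giving continuous nuclease expression. The guide cassette uses the RNA polymerase III RPR1 promoter, followed by the spacer, the S. pyogenes gRNA scaffold and the RPR1 terminator. A TetR coding sequence is carried on the same plasmid. The record describes the guide promoter as tet-inducible, so TetR presumably represses guide transcription until tetracycline or an analogue such as doxycycline is added, although no tetO site is separately annotated and the promoter driving TetR is not identified. Short annotated fragments of yeast genes (TIM9, NNR2) probably reflect flanking regulatory sequence. The guide targets the RPL39 promoter on chromosome X, overlapping the 5'UTR and the first base of the gene. The plasmid is intended for inducible double-strand break formation at this locus in budding yeast.
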