Features (pLannotate 1.2.2; 27 found; start..end, strand, type, name):
    742..1365    +  CDS            TetR: tetracycline repressor TetR; tetR from transposon Tn10; TetR binds to the tetracycline operator tetO to inhibit transcription. This inhibition can be relieved by adding tetracycline or doxycycline.
   1770..1889    +  rep_origin     RSF ori (fragment): Plasmids containing the RSF 1030 origin of replication can be propagated in E. coli cells that contain additional plasmids with compatible origins.
   1891..1983    +  CDS            lacI (fragment): lac repressor; lacI; The lac repressor binds to the lac operator to inhibit transcription in E. coli. This inhibition can be relieved by adding lactose or isopropyl-β-D-thiogalactopyranoside (IPTG).
   1996..2017    +  protein_bind   CAP binding site: CAP binding activates transcription in the presence of cAMP. E. coli catabolite activator protein
   2032..2062    +  promoter       lac promoter: promoter for the E. coli lac operon
   2066..2088    +  protein_bind   lac operator (fragment): The lac repressor binds to the lac operator to inhibit transcription in E. coli. This inhibition can be relieved by adding lactose or isopropyl-β-D-thiogalactopyranoside (IPTG). lac repressor encoded by lacI
   2131..2149    +  promoter       T3 promoter: promoter for bacteriophage T3 RNA polymerase
   2167..2565    +  promoter       TEF1 promoter: S. cerevisiae TEF1; promoter for EF-1α
   2569..2592    +  misc_feature   MCS (fragment): pBluescript multiple cloning site
   2597..6700    +  CDS            cas9: CAS9_STRP1 - Also known as csn1 From Streptococcus pyogenes serotype M1.
   6749..6996    +  terminator     CYC1 terminator: S. cerevisiae CYC1; transcription terminator for CYC1
   7015..7033    -  promoter       T7 promoter: promoter for bacteriophage T7 RNA polymerase
   7041..7196    +  CDS            lacZα (fragment): LacZα fragment of β-galactosidase; lacZ fragment
   7200..7628    +  rep_origin     f1 ori (sequence partly withheld): f1 bacteriophage origin of replication; arrow indicates direction of (+) strand synthesis
   7656..7707    -  misc_feature   bom (fragment): basis of mobility region from pBR322
   7758..8432    -  CDS            TRP1: phosphoribosylanthranilate isomerase, required for tryptophan biosynthesis; S. cerevisiae TRP1; yeast auxotrophic marker
   8433..8580    -  promoter       TRP1 promoter: S. cerevisiae TRP1
   8719..8768    -  misc_feature   bom (fragment): basis of mobility region from pBR322
   8870..8905    -  CDS            rop (fragment): Rop protein, which maintains plasmids at low copy number; rop
   9000..9104    +  promoter       AmpR promoter: bla
   9105..9965    +  CDS            AmpR: β-lactamase; bla; confers resistance to ampicillin, carbenicillin, and related antibiotics
  10136..10724   +  rep_origin     ori: high-copy-number ColE1/pMB1/pBR322/pUC origin of replication
  10784..11190   +  promoter       RPR1 promoter: RPR1; promoter for the S. cerevisiae RNase P RNA gene
  11212..11287   +  misc_RNA       gRNA scaffold: guide RNA scaffold for the Streptococcus pyogenes CRISPR/Cas9 system
  11300..11362   +  terminator     RPR1 terminator: transcription terminator for the S. cerevisiae RNase P RNA gene
  11495..11737   -  CDS            TIM9 (fragment): TIM9_YEAST - Experimental evidence at protein level: Swiss-Prot protein existence level 1. Mitochondrial intermembrane chaperone that participates in the import and insertion of multi-pass transmembrane proteins into the mitochondrial inner membrane. Also required for the transfer of beta- barrel precursors from the TOM complex to the sorting and assembly machinery (SAM complex) of the outer membrane. Acts as a chaperone-like protein that protects the hydrophobic precursors from aggregation and guide them through the mitochondrial intermembrane space. Compared to TIM10, it may have a strong st
  11747..216     +  CDS            NNR2 (fragment) (across the origin): NNRD_YEAST - Experimental evidence at protein level: Swiss-Prot protein existence level 1. Catalyzes the dehydration of the S-form of NAD(P)HX at the expense of ATP, which is converted to ADP. Together with NAD(P)HX epimerase, which catalyzes the epimerization of the S- and R-forms, the enzyme allows the repair of both epimers of NAD(P)HX, a damaged form of NAD(P)H that is a result of enzymatic or heat-dependent hydration. From Saccharomyces cerevisiae (strain ATCC 204508 / S288c) (Baker's yeast).
>Addgene plasmid #166078 | pNSU299_RPL39 | addgene full sequence | sequence record 330349 | Addgene NGS Result
ATGTATGACTTTAAGATTTGTGAGCAGGAAGAAAAGGGAGAATCTTCTAACGATAAACCCTTGAAAAACT
GGGTAGACTACGCTATGTTGAGTTGCTACGCAGGCTGCACAATTACACGAGAATGCTCCCGCCTAGGATT
TAAGGCTAAGGGACGTGCAATGCAGACGACAGATCTAAATGACCGTGTCGGTGAAGTGTTCGCCAAACTT
TTCGGTTAACACATGCAGTGATGCACGCGCGATGGTGCTAAGTTACATATATATATATATGTATAGCCAT
AGTGATGTCTAAGTAACCTTTATGGTATATTTCTTAATGTGGAAAGATACTAGCGCGCGCACCCACACAC
AAGCTTCGTCTTTTCTTGAAGAAAAGAGGAAGCTCGCTAAATGGGATTCCACTTTCCGTTCCCTGCCAGC
TGATGGAAAAAGGTTAGTGGAACGATGAAGAATAAAAAGAGAGATCCACTGAGGTGAAATTTCAGCTGAC
AGCGAGTTTCATGATCGTGATGAACAATGGTAACGAGTTGTGGCTGTTGCCAGGGAGGGTGGTTCTCAAC
TTTTAATGTATGGCCAAATCGCTACTTGGGTTTGTTATATAACAAAGAAGAAATAATGAACTGATTCTCT
TCCTCCTTCTTGTCCTTTCTTAATTCTGTTGTAATTACCTTCCTTTGTAATTTTTTTTGTAATTATTCTT
CTTAATAATCCAAACAAACACACATATTACAATATATTAAAATGTCTAGATTAGATAAAAGTAAAGTGAT
TAACAGCGCATTAGAGCTGCTTAATGAGGTCGGAATCGAAGGTTTAACAACCCGTAAACTCGCCCAGAAG
CTAGGTGTAGAGCAGCCTACATTGTATTGGCATGTAAAAAATAAGCGGGCTTTGCTCGACGCCTTAGCCA
TTGAGATGTTAGATAGGCACCATACTCACTTTTGCCCTTTAGAAGGGGAAAGCTGGCAAGATTTTTTACG
TAATAACGCTAAAAGTTTTAGATGTGCTTTACTAAGTCATCGCGATGGAGCAAAAGTACATTTAGGTACA
CGGCCTACAGAAAAACAGTATGAAACTCTCGAAAATCAATTAGCCTTTTTATGCCAACAAGGTTTTTCAC
TAGAGAATGCATTATATGCACTCAGCGCTGTGGGGCATTTTACTTTAGGTTGCGTATTGGAAGATCAAGA
GCATCAAGTCGCTAAAGAAGAAAGGGAAACACCTACTACTGATAGTATGCCGCCATTATTACGACAAGCT
ATCGAATTATTTGATCACCAAGGTGCAGAGCCAGCCTTCTTATTCGGCCTTGAATTGATCATATGCGGAT
TAGAAAAACAACTTAAATGTGAAAGTGGGTCTTAAGTCTGAAGAATGAATGATTTGATGATTTCTTTTTC
CCTCCATTTTTCTTACTGAATATATCAATGATATAGACTTGTATAGTTTATTATTTCAAATTAAGTAGCT
ATATATAGTCAAGATAACGTTTGTTTGACACGATTACATTATTCGTCGACATCTTTTTTCAGCCTGTCGT
GGTAGCAATTTGAGGAGTATTATTAATTGAATAGGTTCATTTTGCGCTCGCATAAACAGTTTTCGTCAGG
GACAGTATGTTGGAATGAGTGGTAATTAATGGTGACATGACATGTTATAGCAATAACCTTGATGTTTACA
TCGTAGTTTAATGTACACCCCGCGAATTCGTTCAAGTAGGAGTGCACCAATTGCAAAGGGAAAAGCTGAA
TGGGCAGTTCGAACCGCGGTCTTTCCTGCGTTATCCCCTGATTCTGTGGATAACCGTATTACCGCCTTTG
AGTGAGCTGATACCGCTCGCCGCAGCCGAACGACCGAGCGCAGCGAGTCAGTGAGCGAGGAAGCGGAAGA
GCGCCCAATACGCAAACCGCCTCTCCCCGCGCGTTGGCCGATTCATTAATGCAGCTGGCACGACAGGTTT
CCCGACTGGAAAGCGGGCAGTGAGCGCAACGCAATTAATGTGAGTTAGCTCACTCATTAGGCACCCCAGG
CTTTACACTTTATGCTTCCGGCTCGTATGTTGTGTGGAATTGTGAGCGGATAACAATTTCACACAGGAAA
CAGCTATGACCATGATTACGCCAAGCGCGCAATTAACCCTCACTAAAGGGAACAAAAGCTGGAGCTCATA
GCTTCAAAATGTTTCTACTCCTTTTTTACTCTTCCAGATTTTCTCGGACTCCGCGCATCGCCGTACCACT
TCAAAACACCCAAGCACAGCATACTAAATTTCCCCTCTTTCTTCCTCTAGGGTGTCGTTAATTACCCGTA
CTAAAGGTTTGGAAAAGAAAAAAGAGACCGCCTCGTTTCTTTTTCTTCGTCGAAAAAGGCAATAAAAATT
TTTATCACGTTTCTTTTTCTTGAAAATTTTTTTTTTGATTTTTTTCTCTTTCGATGACCTCCCATTGATA
TTTAAGTTAATAAACGGTCTTCAATTTCTCAAGTTTCAGTTTCATTTTTCTTGTTCTATTACAACTTTTT
TTACTTCTTGCTCATTAGAAAGAAAGCATAGCAATCTAATCTAAGTTTTCTAGAACTAGTGGATCCCCCG
GGAAAAATGGACAAGAAGTACTCCATTGGGCTCGATATCGGCACAAACAGCGTCGGTTGGGCCGTCATTA
CGGACGAGTACAAGGTGCCGAGCAAAAAATTCAAAGTTCTGGGCAATACCGATCGCCACAGCATAAAGAA
GAACCTCATTGGCGCCCTCCTGTTCGACTCCGGGGAGACGGCCGAAGCCACGCGGCTCAAAAGAACAGCA
CGGCGCAGATATACCCGCAGAAAGAATCGGATCTGCTACCTGCAGGAGATCTTTAGTAATGAGATGGCTA
AGGTGGATGACTCTTTCTTCCATAGGCTGGAGGAGTCCTTTTTGGTGGAGGAGGATAAAAAGCACGAGCG
CCACCCAATCTTTGGCAATATCGTGGACGAGGTGGCGTACCATGAAAAGTACCCAACCATATATCATCTG
AGGAAGAAGCTTGTAGACAGTACTGATAAGGCTGACTTGCGGTTGATCTATCTCGCGCTGGCGCATATGA
TCAAATTTCGGGGACACTTCCTCATCGAGGGGGACCTGAACCCAGACAACAGCGATGTCGACAAACTCTT
TATCCAACTGGTTCAGACTTACAATCAGCTTTTCGAAGAGAACCCGATCAACGCATCCGGAGTTGACGCC
AAAGCAATCCTGAGCGCTAGGCTGTCCAAATCCCGGCGGCTCGAAAACCTCATCGCACAGCTCCCTGGGG
AGAAGAAGAACGGCCTGTTTGGTAATCTTATCGCCCTGTCACTCGGGCTGACCCCCAACTTTAAATCTAA
CTTCGACCTGGCCGAAGATGCCAAGCTTCAACTGAGCAAAGACACCTACGATGATGATCTCGACAATCTG
CTGGCCCAGATCGGCGACCAGTACGCAGACCTTTTTTTGGCGGCAAAGAACCTGTCAGACGCCATTCTGC
TGAGTGATATTCTGCGAGTGAACACGGAGATCACCAAAGCTCCGCTGAGCGCTAGTATGATCAAGCGCTA
TGATGAGCACCACCAAGACTTGACTTTGCTGAAGGCCCTTGTCAGACAGCAACTGCCTGAGAAGTACAAG
GAAATTTTCTTCGATCAGTCTAAAAATGGCTACGCCGGATACATTGACGGCGGAGCAAGCCAGGAGGAAT
TTTACAAATTTATTAAGCCCATCTTGGAAAAAATGGACGGCACCGAGGAGCTGCTGGTAAAGCTTAACAG
AGAAGATCTGTTGCGCAAACAGCGCACTTTCGACAATGGAAGCATCCCCCACCAGATTCACCTGGGCGAA
CTGCACGCTATCCTCAGGCGGCAAGAGGATTTCTACCCCTTTTTGAAAGATAACAGGGAAAAGATTGAGA
AAATCCTCACATTTCGGATACCCTACTATGTAGGCCCCCTCGCCCGGGGAAATTCCAGATTCGCGTGGAT
GACTCGCAAATCAGAAGAGACCATCACTCCCTGGAACTTCGAGGAAGTCGTGGATAAGGGGGCCTCTGCC
CAGTCCTTCATCGAAAGGATGACTAACTTTGATAAAAATCTGCCTAACGAAAAGGTGCTTCCTAAACACT
CTCTGCTGTACGAGTACTTCACAGTTTATAACGAGCTCACCAAGGTCAAATACGTCACAGAAGGGATGAG
AAAGCCAGCATTCCTGTCTGGAGAGCAGAAGAAAGCTATCGTGGACCTCCTCTTCAAGACGAACCGGAAA
GTTACCGTGAAACAGCTCAAAGAAGACTATTTCAAAAAGATTGAATGTTTCGACTCTGTTGAAATCAGCG
GAGTGGAGGATCGCTTCAACGCATCCCTGGGAACGTATCACGATCTCCTGAAAATCATTAAAGACAAGGA
CTTCCTGGACAATGAGGAGAACGAGGACATTCTTGAGGACATTGTCCTCACCCTTACGTTGTTTGAAGAT
AGGGAGATGATTGAAGAACGCTTGAAAACTTACGCTCATCTCTTCGACGACAAAGTCATGAAACAGCTCA
AGAGGCGCCGATATACAGGATGGGGGCGGCTGTCAAGAAAACTGATCAATGGGATCCGAGACAAGCAGAG
TGGAAAGACAATCCTGGATTTTCTTAAGTCCGATGGATTTGCCAACCGGAACTTCATGCAGTTGATCCAT
GATGACTCTCTCACCTTTAAGGAGGACATCCAGAAAGCACAAGTTTCTGGCCAGGGGGACAGTCTTCACG
AGCACATCGCTAATCTTGCAGGTAGCCCAGCTATCAAAAAGGGAATACTGCAGACCGTTAAGGTCGTGGA
TGAACTCGTCAAAGTAATGGGAAGGCATAAGCCCGAGAATATCGTTATCGAGATGGCCCGAGAGAACCAA
ACTACCCAGAAGGGACAGAAGAACAGTAGGGAAAGGATGAAGAGGATTGAAGAGGGTATAAAAGAACTGG
GGTCCCAAATCCTTAAGGAACACCCAGTTGAAAACACCCAGCTTCAGAATGAGAAGCTCTACCTGTACTA
CCTGCAGAACGGCAGGGACATGTACGTGGATCAGGAACTGGACATCAATCGGCTCTCCGACTACGACGTG
GATCATATCGTGCCCCAGTCTTTTCTCAAAGATGATTCTATTGATAATAAAGTGTTGACAAGATCCGATA
AAAATAGAGGGAAGAGTGATAACGTCCCCTCAGAAGAAGTTGTCAAGAAAATGAAAAATTATTGGCGGCA
GCTGCTGAACGCCAAACTGATCACACAACGGAAGTTCGATAATCTGACTAAGGCTGAACGAGGTGGCCTG
TCTGAGTTGGATAAAGCCGGCTTCATCAAAAGGCAGCTTGTTGAGACACGCCAGATCACCAAGCACGTGG
CCCAAATTCTCGATTCACGCATGAACACCAAGTACGATGAAAATGACAAACTGATTCGAGAGGTGAAAGT
TATTACTCTGAAGTCTAAGCTGGTCTCAGATTTCAGAAAGGACTTTCAGTTTTATAAGGTGAGAGAGATC
AACAATTACCACCATGCGCATGATGCCTACCTGAATGCAGTGGTAGGCACTGCACTTATCAAAAAATATC
CCAAGCTTGAATCTGAATTTGTTTACGGAGACTATAAAGTGTACGATGTTAGGAAAATGATCGCAAAGTC
TGAGCAGGAAATAGGCAAGGCCACCGCTAAGTACTTCTTTTACAGCAATATTATGAATTTTTTCAAGACC
GAGATTACACTGGCCAATGGAGAGATTCGGAAGCGACCACTTATCGAAACAAACGGAGAAACAGGAGAAA
TCGTGTGGGACAAGGGTAGGGATTTCGCGACAGTCCGGAAGGTCCTGTCCATGCCGCAGGTGAACATCGT
TAAAAAGACCGAAGTACAGACCGGAGGCTTCTCCAAGGAAAGTATCCTCCCGAAAAGGAACAGCGACAAG
CTGATCGCACGCAAAAAAGATTGGGACCCCAAGAAATACGGCGGATTCGATTCTCCTACAGTCGCTTACA
GTGTACTGGTTGTGGCCAAAGTGGAGAAAGGGAAGTCTAAAAAACTCAAAAGCGTCAAGGAACTGCTGGG
CATCACAATCATGGAGCGATCAAGCTTCGAAAAAAACCCCATCGACTTTCTCGAGGCGAAAGGATATAAA
GAGGTCAAAAAAGACCTCATCATTAAGCTTCCCAAGTACTCTCTCTTTGAGCTTGAAAACGGCCGGAAAC
GAATGCTCGCTAGTGCGGGCGAGCTGCAGAAAGGTAACGAGCTGGCACTGCCCTCTAAATACGTTAATTT
CTTGTATCTGGCCAGCCACTATGAAAAGCTCAAAGGGTCTCCCGAAGATAATGAGCAGAAGCAGCTGTTC
GTGGAACAACACAAACACTACCTTGATGAGATCATCGAGCAAATAAGCGAATTCTCCAAAAGAGTGATCC
TCGCCGACGCTAACCTCGATAAGGTGCTTTCTGCTTACAATAAGCACAGGGATAAGCCCATCAGGGAGCA
GGCAGAAAACATTATCCACTTGTTTACTCTGACCAACTTGGGCGCGCCTGCAGCCTTCAAGTACTTCGAC
ACCACCATAGACAGAAAGCGGTACACCTCTACAAAGGAGGTCCTGGACGCCACACTGATTCATCAGTCAA
TTACGGGGCTCTATGAAACAAGAATCGACCTCTCTCAGCTCGGTGGAGACAGCAGGGCTGACCCCAAGAA
GAAGAGGAAGGTGTGATCTCTTCTCGAGTCATGTAATTAGTTATGTCACGCTTACATTCACGCCCTCCCC
CCACATCCGCTCTAACCGAAAAGGAAGGAGTTAGACAACCTGAAGTCTAGGTCCCTATTTATTTTTTTAT
AGTTATGTTAGTATTAAGAACGTTATTTATATTTCAAATTTTTCTTTTTTTTCTGTACAGACGCGTGTAC
GCATGTAACATTATACTGAAAACCTTGCTTGAGAAGGTTTTGGGACGCTCGAAGGCTTTAATTTGCGGCC
GGTACCCAATTCGCCCTATAGTGAGTCGTATTACGCGCGCTCACTGGCCGTCGTTTTACAACGTCGTGAC
TGGGAAAACCCTGGCGTTACCCAACTTAATCGCCTTGCAGCACATCCCCCTTTCGCCAGCTGGCGTAATA
GCGAAGAGGCCCGCACCGATCGCCCTTCCCAACAGTTGCGCAGCCTGAATGGCGAATGG
[124 nt withheld, positions 7200-7323]
C
[91 nt withheld, positions 7325-7415]
A
[49 nt withheld, positions 7417-7465]
CCTTTGACGTTGGAGTCCACGTTCTTT
[37 nt withheld, positions 7493-7529]
ACCCTATCTCGGTCTATTCTTTTGATTTATAAGGGATTTTGCCGATTTCGGCCTATTGGTTAAAAAATGA
GCTGATTTAACAAAAATTTAACGCGAATTTTAACAAAATATTAACGCTTACAATTTCCTGATGCGGTATT
TTCTCCTTACGCATCTGTGCGGTATTTCACACCGCATAGATCGGCAAGTGCACAAACAATACTTAAATAA
ATACTACTCAGTAATAACCTATTTCTTAGCATTTTTGACGAAATTTGCTATTTTGTTAGAGTCTTTTACA
CCATTTGTCTCCACACCTCCGCTTACATCAACACCAATAACGCCATTTAATCTAAGCGCATCACCAACAT
TTTCTGGCGTCAGTCCACCAGCTAACATAAAATGTAAGCTTTCGGGGCTCTCTTGCCTTCCAACCCAGTC
AGAAATCGAGTTCCAATCCAAAAGTTCACCTGTCCCACCTGCTTCTGAATCAAACAAGGGAATAAACGAA
TGAGGTTTCTGTGAAGCTGCACTGAGTAGTATGTTGCAGTCTTTTGGAAATACGAGTCTTTTAATAACTG
GCAAACCGAGGAACTCTTGGTATTCTTGCCACGACTCATCTCCATGCAGTTGGACGATATCAATGCCGTA
ATCATTGACCAGAGCCAAAACATCCTCCTTAGGTTGATTACGAAACACGCCAACCAAGTATTTCGGAGTG
CCTGAACTATTTTTATATGCTTTTACAAGACTTGAAATTTTCCTTGCAATAACCGGGTCAATTGTTCTCT
TTCTATTGGGCACACATATAATACCCAGCAAGTCAGCATCGGAATCTAGAGCACATTCTGCGGCCTCTGT
GCTCTGCAAGCCGCAAACTTTCACCAATGGACCAGAACTACCTGTGAAATTAATAACAGACATACTCCAA
GCTGCCTTTGTGTGCTTAATCACGTATACTCACGTGCTCAATAGTCACCAATGCCCTCCCTCTTGGCCCT
CTCCTTTTCTTTTTTCGACCGAATTAATTCTTAATCGGCAAAAAAAGAAAAGCTCCGGATCAAGATTGTA
CGTAAGGTGACAAGCTATTTTTCAATAAAGAATATCTTCCACTACTGCCATCTGGCGTCATAACTGCAAA
GTACACATATATTACGATGCTGTTCTATTAAATGCTTCCTATATTATATATATAGTAATGTCGTTGATCT
ATGGTGCACTCTCAGTACAATCTGCTCTGATGCCGCATAGTTAAGCCAGCCCCGACACCCGCCAACACCC
GCTGACGCGCCCTGACGGGCTTGTCTGCTCCCGGCATCCGCTTACAGACAAGCTGTGACCGTCTCCGGGA
GCTGCATGTGTCAGAGGTTTTCACCGTCATCACCGAAACGCGCGAGACGAAAGGGCCTCGTGATACGCCT
ATTTTTATAGGTTAATGTCATGATAATAATGGTTTCTTAGACGTCAGGTGGCACTTTTCGGGGAAATGTG
CGCGGAACCCCTATTTGTTTATTTTTCTAAATACATTCAAATATGTATCCGCTCATGAGACAATAACCCT
GATAAATGCTTCAATAATATTGAAAAAGGAAGAGTATGAGTATTCAACATTTCCGTGTCGCCCTTATTCC
CTTTTTTGCGGCATTTTGCCTTCCTGTTTTTGCTCACCCAGAAACGCTGGTGAAAGTAAAAGATGCTGAA
GATCAGTTGGGTGCACGAGTGGGTTACATCGAACTGGATCTCAACAGCGGTAAGATCCTTGAGAGTTTTC
GCCCCGAAGAACGTTTTCCAATGATGAGCACTTTTAAAGTTCTGCTATGTGGCGCGGTATTATCCCGTAT
TGACGCCGGGCAAGAGCAACTCGGTCGCCGCATACACTATTCTCAGAATGACTTGGTTGAGTACTCACCA
GTCACAGAAAAGCATCTTACGGATGGCATGACAGTAAGAGAATTATGCAGTGCTGCCATAACCATGAGTG
ATAACACTGCGGCCAACTTACTTCTGACAACGATCGGAGGACCGAAGGAGCTAACCGCTTTTTTGCACAA
CATGGGGGATCATGTAACTCGCCTTGATCGTTGGGAACCGGAGCTGAATGAAGCCATACCAAACGACGAG
CGTGACACCACGATGCCTGTAGCAATGGCAACAACGTTGCGCAAACTATTAACTGGCGAACTACTTACTC
TAGCTTCCCGGCAACAATTAATAGACTGGATGGAGGCGGATAAAGTTGCAGGACCACTTCTGCGCTCGGC
CCTTCCGGCTGGCTGGTTTATTGCTGATAAATCTGGAGCCGGTGAGCGTGGGTCTCGCGGTATCATTGCA
GCACTGGGGCCAGATGGTAAGCCCTCCCGTATCGTAGTTATCTACACGACGGGGAGTCAGGCAACTATGG
ATGAACGAAATAGACAGATCGCTGAGATAGGTGCCTCACTGATTAAGCATTGGTAACTGTCAGACCAAGT
TTACTCATATATACTTTAGATTGATTTAAAACTTCATTTTTAATTTAAAAGGATCTAGGTGAAGATCCTT
TTTGATAATCTCATGACCAAAATCCCTTAACGTGAGTTTTCGTTCCACTGAGCGTCAGACCCCGTAGAAA
AGATCAAAGGATCTTCTTGAGATCCTTTTTTTCTGCGCGTAATCTGCTGCTTGCAAACAAAAAAACCACC
GCTACCAGCGGTGGTTTGTTTGCCGGATCAAGAGCTACCAACTCTTTTTCCGAAGGTAACTGGCTTCAGC
AGAGCGCAGATACCAAATACTGTTCTTCTAGTGTAGCCGTAGTTAGGCCACCACTTCAAGAACTCTGTAG
CACCGCCTACATACCTCGCTCTGCTAATCCTGTTACCAGTGGCTGCTGCCAGTGGCGATAAGTCGTGTCT
TACCGGGTTGGACTCAAGACGATAGTTACCGGATAAGGCGCAGCGGTCGGGCTGAACGGGGGGTTCGTGC
ACACAGCCCAGCTTGGAGCGAACGACCTACACCGAACTGAGATACCTACAGCGTGAGCTATGAGAAAGCG
CCACGCTTCCCGAAGGGAGAAAGGCGGACAGGTATCCGGTAAGCGGCAGGGTCGGAACAGGAGAGCGCAC
GAGGGAGCTTCCAGGGGGAAACGCCTGGTATCTTTATAGTCCTGTCGGGTTTCGCCACCTCTGACTTGAG
CGTCGATTTTTGTGATGCTCGTCAGGGGGGCGGAGCCTATGGAAAAACGCCAGCAACGCGGCCTTTTTAC
GGTTCCTGGCCTTTTGCTGGCCTTTTGCTCGGGGGATCTGCCAATTGAACATAACATGGTAGTTACATAT
ACTAGTAATATGGTTCGGCACACATTAAAAGTATAAAAACTATCTGAATTACGAATTACATATATTGGTC
ATAAAAATCAATCAATCATCGTGTGTTTTATATGTCTCTTATCTAAGTATAAGAATATCCATAGTTAATA
TTCACTTACGCTACCTTTTAACCTGTAATCATTGTCAACAGGATATGTTAACGACCCACATTGATAAACG
CTAGTATTTCTTTTTCCTCTTCTTATTGGCCGGCTGTCTCTATACTCCCCTATAGTCTGTTTCTTTTCGT
TTCGATTGTCCCTATCAGTGATAGAGATGGCGCACATGGTACGCTGTGGTGCTCGCGGCTGGGAACGAAA
CTCTGGGAGCTGCGATTGGCAGTAAACACAGATAGATCAACAGTTTTAGAGCTAGAAATAGCAAGTTAAA
ATAAGGCTAGTCCGTTATCAACTTGAAAAAGTGGCACCGAGTCGGTGCTTTTTTCTCGAGCCATATCCAA
CTTCCAATTTAATCTTTCTTTTTTAATTTTCACTTATTTGCGATACAGAAAGAAAAAAGCGATAGTAACT
ATTGAATTTTGTTTGGATTTGGTTAGATTAGATATGGTTTCTCTTTATATTTACATGCTAAAAATGGGCT
ACACCAGAGATACATAATTAGATATATATACGCCAGTACACCTTATCGGCCCAAGCCTTGTCCCAAGGCA
GCGTTTTGTTCTTGGAAACGCTGCCCTACACGTTCGCTATGCTTCAAGAACTTTTCTGAGCACTTCATGA
TGCATGTTTGTTCCTTATTGGTTAGCTTTGATGTTGTGAAGTCATTGACACAGTCTGTGAAACATCTTTC
TACCAGATTAGAGTACAAACGCATGAAATCCTTCATTTGCTTTTGTTCCACTACTTTTTGGAACTCTTGT
TGTTCTTTCCTGCAGGTAGTCGTGCA
